Addgene plasmid #130239: pRDAX-EMMI-037 NLSNoLS(D-G)//Esp3I
Purpose: EMMA Kit # 1000000119 extension
Depositing lab: Gary Lewin. Depositing organization: Max-Delbrueck-Centrum fuer Molekulare Medizin (MDC).
Backbone
  Vector backbone: custom built
  Vector type: Synthetic Biology
Growth in bacteria
  Bacterial resistance: Kanamycin, 50 μg/mL
  Growth temperature: 37°C
  Growth strain: DH5alpha
  Copy number: High Copy
Gene/Insert
  Gene/Insert name: NLSNoLS
  Species: Synthetic
  Cloning method: Restriction Enzyme; 5′ cloning site unknown (unknown if destroyed); 3′ cloning site unknown (unknown if destroyed)
Terms and licenses: Academic/Nonprofit Terms; Industry Terms: Not Available to Industry
How to cite: pRDAX-EMMI-037 NLSNoLS(D-G)//Esp3I was a gift from Gary Lewin (Addgene plasmid # 130239 ; http://n2t.net/addgene:130239 ; RRID:Addgene_130239)
