[The description below was written by a language model from this plasmid's Addgene catalogue record and pLannotate feature annotations shown in this document.]
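Description:
pRDAX-EMMI-037 NLSNoLS(D-G)//Esp3I is a small (about 2.5 kb) synthetic-biology part plasmid deposited as an extension to the EMMA kit, a modular assembly toolkit. It sits on a custom-built backbone and is maintained in E. coli as a high-copy plasmid through a ColE1/pUC-type origin of replication. Selection is with kanamycin, conferred by the neo (nptII) aminoglycoside phosphotransferase gene. A short tnpA fragment annotated upstream of neo is most likely residual Tn5-derived sequence that accompanies this resistance gene rather than a functional transposase. Small fragments of rop and the pBR322 bom region are likewise backbone remnants, not intact functional elements.

The recorded insert is a synthetic element named NLSNoLS. The name suggests a combined nuclear localization signal and nucleolar localization signal, although the record does not spell this out, and the feature table does not annotate the insert itself. The "(D-G)" and "Esp3I" parts of the plasmid name suggest that the part occupies assembly positions D through G and is released by the type IIS enzyme Esp3I for ordered Golden Gate-style assembly, but the cloning sites are listed as unknown. The other annotated features are a lac promoter with its operator and CAP binding site, plus a lacI fragment. All lie on the reverse strand and are typical remnants of a lacZα-type cloning region; no expression role for them is stated. The construct has no annotated mammalian promoter or reporter. It appears to serve as a donor of a localization-tag module for building larger expression vectors, not as an expression plasmid in its own right.
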