Features (pLannotate 1.2.2; 9 found; start..end, strand, type, name):
    155..171     -  protein_bind   lac operator: The lac repressor binds to the lac operator to inhibit transcription in E. coli. This inhibition can be relieved by adding lactose or isopropyl-β-D-thiogalactopyranoside (IPTG). lac repressor encoded by lacI
    179..209     -  promoter       lac promoter: promoter for the E. coli lac operon
    224..245     -  protein_bind   CAP binding site: CAP binding activates transcription in the presence of cAMP. E. coli catabolite activator protein
    258..350     -  CDS            lacI (fragment): lac repressor; lacI; The lac repressor binds to the lac operator to inhibit transcription in E. coli. This inhibition can be relieved by adding lactose or isopropyl-β-D-thiogalactopyranoside (IPTG).
    533..1121    -  rep_origin     ori: high-copy-number ColE1/pMB1/pBR322/pUC origin of replication
   1294..1398    +  CDS            tnpA (fragment): TN5P_ECOLX - Also known as tnp. Experimental evidence at protein level: Swiss-Prot protein existence level 1. Mediates transposition of transposon Tn5 by a 'cut and paste' mechanism. First, the monomeric transposase binds the 19 bp inverted DNA repeats flanking the transposon. Then, dimerization of the DNA- bound transposase creates a synaptic DNA complex. After nicking of the first DNA strand, excision of the transposon proceeds through a series of intermediates. The transposase then mediates the insertion of the transposon at a new site by strand transfer. The activity of the wild- type tran
   1430..2221    +  CDS            neo: KKA2_KLEPN - Also known as kan, nptII. Experimental evidence at protein level: Swiss-Prot protein existence level 1. Resistance to kanamycin, neomycin, paromomycin, ribostamycin, butirosin and gentamicin B. From Klebsiella pneumoniae.
   2325..2360    +  CDS            rop (fragment): Rop protein, which maintains plasmids at low copy number; rop
   2462..2502    +  misc_feature   bom (fragment): basis of mobility region from pBR322
>Addgene plasmid #130239 | pRDAX-EMMI-037 NLSNoLS(D-G)//Esp3I | depositor full sequence | sequence record 249617 | Full Sequence
CGTCTCGGGACGCCACCATGAAACGGCCTGCTGCCACCAAGAAAGCAGGACAGGCCAAGAAGAAGAAACG
CAGGAGAAGGCGACGTAGAGGCGGTAGCGGGGGCAGCCGAGACGACCTGCTAGCGCTCGCTTGGATCCGA
ATTCAAACCTGAAATTGTTATCCGCTCACAATTCCACACAACATACGAGCCGGAAGCATAAAGTGTAAAG
CCTGGGGTGCCTAATGAGTGAGCTAACTCACATTAATTGCGTTGCGCTCACTGCCCGCTTTCCAGTCGGG
AAACCTGTCGTGCCAGCTGCATTAATGAATCGGCCAACGCGCGGGGAGAGGCGGTTTGCGTATTGGGCGC
TCTTCCGCTTCCTCGCTCACTGACTCGCTGCGCTCGGTCGTTCGGCTGCGGCGAGCGGTATCAGCTCACT
CAAAGGCGGTAATACGGTTATCCACAGAATCAGGGGATAACGCAGGAAAGAACATGTGAGCAAAAGGCCA
GCAAAAGGCCAGGAACCGTAAAAAGGCCGCGTTGCTGGCGTTTTTCCATAGGCTCCGCCCCCCTGACGAG
CATCACAAAAATCGACGCTCAAGTCAGAGGTGGCGAAACCCGACAGGACTATAAAGATACCAGGCGTTTC
CCCCTGGAAGCTCCCTCGTGCGCTCTCCTGTTCCGACCCTGCCGCTTACCGGATACCTGTCCGCCTTTCT
CCCTTCGGGAAGCGTGGCGCTTTCTCATAGCTCACGCTGTAGGTATCTCAGTTCGGTGTAGGTCGTTCGC
TCCAAGCTGGGCTGTGTGCACGAACCCCCCGTTCAGCCCGACCGCTGCGCCTTATCCGGTAACTATCGTC
TTGAGTCCAACCCGGTAAGACACGACTTATCGCCACTGGCAGCAGCCACTGGTAACAGGATTAGCAGAGC
GAGGTATGTAGGCGGTGCTACAGAGTTCTTGAAGTGGTGGCCTAACTACGGCTACACTAGAAGAACAGTA
TTTGGTATCTGCGCTCTGCTGAAGCCAGTTACCTTCGGAAAAAGAGTTGGTAGCTCTTGATCCGGCAAAC
AAACCACCGCTGGTAGCGGTGGTTTTTTTGTTTGCAAGCAGCAGATTACGCGCAGAAAAAAAGGATCTCA
AGAAGATCCTTTGATCTTTTCTACGGGGTCTGACGCTCAGTGGAACGAAAACTCACGTTAAGGGATTTTG
GTCATGAGATTATCAAAAAGGATCTTCACCTAGATCCTTTTAAATTAAAAATGAAGTTTTAAATCAATCT
AAAGTATATATGAGTAAACTTGGTCTGACAGCCGGAATTGCCAGCTGGGGCGCCCTCTGGTAAGGTTGGG
AAGCCCTGCAAAGTAAACTGGATGGCTTTCTTGCCGCCAAGGATCTGATGGCGCAGGGGATCAAGATCTG
ATCAAGAGACAGGATGAGGATCGTTTCGCATGATTGAACAAGATGGATTGCACGCAGGTTCTCCGGCCGC
TTGGGTGGAGAGGCTATTCGGCTATGACTGGGCACAACAGACAATCGGCTGCTCTGATGCCGCCGTGTTC
CGGCTGTCAGCGCAGGGGCGCCCGGTTCTTTTTGTCAAGACCGACCTGTCCGGTGCCCTGAATGAACTGC
AGGACGAGGCAGCGCGGCTATCGTGGCTGGCCACGACGGGCGTTCCTTGCGCAGCTGTGCTCGACGTTGT
CACTGAAGCGGGAAGGGACTGGCTGCTATTGGGCGAAGTGCCGGGGCAGGATCTCCTGTCATCCCACCTT
GCTCCTGCCGAGAAAGTATCCATCATGGCTGATGCAATGCGGCGGCTGCATACGCTTGATCCGGCTACCT
GCCCATTCGACCACCAAGCGAAACATCGCATCGAGCGAGCACGTACTCGGATGGAAGCCGGTCTTGTCGA
TCAGGATGATCTGGACGAAGAGCATCAGGGGCTCGCGCCAGCCGAACTGTTCGCCAGGCTCAAGGCGCGC
ATGCCCGACGGCGAGGATCTCGTCGTGACCCATGGCGATGCCTGCTTGCCGAATATCATGGTGGAAAATG
GCCGCTTTTCTGGATTCATCGACTGTGGCCGGCTGGGTGTGGCGGACCGCTATCAGGACATAGCGTTGGC
TACCCGTGATATTGCTGAAGAGCTTGGCGGCGAATGGGCTGACCGCTTCCTCGTGCTTTACGGTATCGCC
GCTCCCGATTCGCAGCGCATCGCCTTCTATCGCCTTCTTGACGAGTTCTTCTGATCCGCGCACATTTCCC
CGAAAAGTGCCACCTGACGTCTAAGAAACCATTATTATCATGACATTAACCTATAAAAATAGGCGTATCA
CGAGGCCCTTTCGTCTCGCGCGTTTCGGTGATGACGGTGAAAACCTCTGACACATGCAGCTCCCGGAGAC
GGTCACAGCTTGTCTGTAAGCGGATGCCGGGAGCAGACAAGCCCGTCAGGGCGCGTCAGCGGGTGTTGGC
GGGTGTCGGGGCTGGCTTAACTATGCGGCATCAGAGCAGATTGTACTGAGAGAAACCCAATTGGGTACCG
AGCTCCCTGCAGGAAGC
